>Addgene plasmid #226252 | pENTR/HA-hBIG2 | addgene full sequence | sequence record 454237 | Addgene NGS Result
TTCTGTGGATAACCGTATTACCGCTAGCATGGATCTCGGGGACGTCTAACTACTAAGCGAGAGTAGGGAA
CTGCCAGGCATCAAATAAAACGAAAGGCTCAGTCGGAAGACTGGGCCTTTCGTTTTATCTGTTGTTTGTC
GGTGAACGCTCTCCTGAGTAGGACAAATCCGCCGGGAGCGGATTTGAACGTTGTGAAGCAACGGCCCGGA
GGGTGGCGGGCAGGACGCCCGCCATAAACTGCCAGGCATCAAACTAAGCAGAAGGCCATCCTGACGGATG
GCCTTTTTGCGTTTCTACAAACTCTTCCTGTTAGTTAGTTACTTAAGCTCGGGCCCCAAATAATGATTTT
ATTTTGACTGATAGTGACCTGTTCGTTGCAACAAATTGATAAGCAATGCTTTTTTATAATGCCAACTTTG
TACAAAAAAGCAGGCTCTTTAAAGGAACCAATTCAGTCGACGGTACCTACCATGTACCCGTACGACGTGC
CCGACTACGCGGGATCCACCATGCAGGAGAGCCAGACCAAGAGCATGTTCGTGTCCCGGGCCCTGGAGAA
GATCCTAGCCGACAAGGAGGTGAAGCGGCCCCAGCACTCCCAGCTGCGCAGGGCCTGCCAGGTGGCGCTC
GATGAAATTAAAGCAGAAATAGAAAAGCAGAGGCTTGGCACTGCTGCACCACCAAAGGCAAACTTCATTG
AAGCTGACAAGTATTTTCTTCCATTCGAGCTAGCTTGCCAGTCCAAGTCCCCAAGGGTAGTCAGCACATC
CCTTGACTGCTTGCAGAAACTCATCGCATACGGGCACATCACTGGCAACGCCCCTGACAGTGGAGCCCCT
GGGAAGCGGCTGATCGACAGAATTGTTGAAACCATTTGCAGTTGTTTTCAGGGCCCTCAGACTGATGAAG
GGGTTCAGTTACAAATAATTAAGGCTCTTCTGACTGCAGTGACTTCCCCACACATTGAAATTCATGAGGG
TACTATCCTGCAGACAGTGAGAACATGTTACAATATCTATTTGGCCAGCAAAAATCTCATCAATCAAACC
ACTGCCAAGGCTACCCTTACTCAGATGCTGAACGTCATTTTCACCCGCATGGAAAACCAAGTGTTGCAGG
AGGCCAGAGAACTGGAAAAACCAATCCAGTCAAAACCCCAGTCCCCTGTGATCCAAGCTGCAGCAGTATC
CCCAAAGTTCGTTCGTTTGAAGCACAGTCAGGCACAAAGCAAACCAACAACTCCCGAAAAAACAGATTTA
ACCAACGGTGAACATGCCAGGAGTGATTCTGGAAAAGTAAGCACAGAAAATGGAGACGCACCCAGAGAAA
GAGGCTCATCACTGTCAGGGACTGATGACGGAGCCCAGGAGGTGGTGAAGGACATCTTGGAAGATGTAGT
CACATCTGCCATTAAAGCAGCGGAAAAGCATGGTCTGACAGAACCTGAGAGAGTTCTAGGTGAACTGGAG
TGCCAGGAATGTGCTATTCCCCCAGGAGTTGATGAAAACTCACAGACCAACGGGATAGCCGATGACAGGC
AGTCCTTGTCGTCAGCAGATAATCTGGAATCGGATGCACAAGGACATCAAGTGGCTGCCAGGTTCTCCCA
CGTTCTGCAGAAGGATGCCTTCCTTGTGTTCCGCTCCCTGTGCAAGCTGTCCATGAAACCCCTTGGTGAA
GGCCCTCCAGACCCAAAATCCCATGAGCTGCGTTCCAAGGTGGTTTCCCTGCAGCTGCTCCTCTCTGTGT
TGCAAAATGCTGGCCCCGTATTCAGGACTCACGAGATGTTCATCAATGCAATCAAGCAATATCTCTGTGT
GGCCTTGTCCAAAAACGGCGTCTCTTCAGTGCCTGATGTCTTTGAGCTCTCTCTTGCCATTTTTCTTACT
CTTCTTTCAAACTTTAAAATGCACTTGAAAATGCAGATAGAGGTCTTTTTCAAAGAGATTTTCCTGAACA
TTTTAGAAACATCAACAAGTTCTTTTGAGCACAGGTGGATGGTCATTCAGACTCTGACGAGGATCTGTGC
AGATGCCCAGTGTGTTGTGGATATTTATGTCAACTACGACTGTGATTTAAATGCTGCTAACATTTTTGAG
CGCCTTGTAAATGATTTATCCAAAATTGCTCAGGGAAGAAGTGGACATGAGCTGGGAATGACACCTCTGC
AGGAGCTCAGCCTGAGGAAGAAAGGCCTGGAGTGCCTCGTGTCCATTCTCAAGTGCATGGTGGAGTGGAG
CAAAGACCTGTATGTGAATCCCAACCACCAGACCAGCCTCGGTCAGGAGAGGCTCACGGATCAGGAAATA
GGGGATGGGAAAGGCCTTGACATGGCAAGACGGTGTAGTGTGACGTCCATGGAGTCCACAGTGTCCTCGG
GGACCCAGACAACTGTTCAGGATGACCCTGAGCAATTTGAGGTCATCAAGCAACAAAAAGAAATCATTGA
ACACGGCATCGAGCTGTTCAACAAGAAACCCAAGAGGGGGATCCAGTTTCTCCAGGAGCAGGGCATGCTG
GGAACGTCAGTTGAAGACATAGCCCAATTCCTGCACCAGGAGGAGCGCCTGGATTCCACCCAAGTAGGCG
ATTTTCTGGGAGATAGCGCAAGGTTCAACAAGGAGGTGATGTATGCCTACGTGGACCAACTTGACTTCTG
TGAAAAAGAATTTGTCTCAGCCCTGCGGACATTCCTAGAAGGTTTCCGCCTACCTGGAGAAGCCCAAAAG
ATTGACCGATTAATGGAGAAGTTTGCCGCAAGATACATAGAATGCAACCAAGGGCAAACTCTGTTTGCTA
GTGCTGACACTGCTTATGTCCTAGCGTATTCAATTATTATGCTGACTACAGACTTGCACAGTCCTCAGGT
AAAAAATAAAATGACGAAAGAGCAGTATATTAAAATGAATCGGGGTATCAATGATAGTAAAGATCTGCCA
GAAGAGTATCTCTCAAGCATCTATGAAGAGATAGAAGGCAAGAAAATTGCAATGAAAGAAACAAAAGAGC
TAAGGAAGGTGCGAATAAGCGGGGAAATTCTTCTCGGCTGACTCAGTCATTTCATTTCTTCATGTTTGAG
CCGATTTTTTCTCCCGTAAATGCCTTGAATCAGCCTATTTAGACCGTTTCTTCGCCATTTAAGGCGTTAT
CCCCAGTTTTTA
[978 nt withheld, positions 3163-4140]
GATGAACCCTGTTCTATGGCTCCAGATGACAAACATGATCTCATATCAGGGATTTGTTCGCACCTTCCCT
AACGATTGCAACCAAATCTACTAAGCAGAATGTAGCTAGTGAAAAGCAGCGGCGGCTGCTGTACAACTTA
GAGATGGAGCAAATGGCTAAAACAGCCAAAGCTCTGATGGAGGCTGTGAGCCATGCCAAAGCCCCGTTTA
CCAGTGCCACTCACCTGGACCATGTCCGGCCAATGTTCAAACTGGTGTGGACGCCACTATTGGCAGCCTA
CAGCATCGGACTCCAGAACTGTGATGACACTGAAGTGGCCTCCTTGTGTTTGGAAGGCATCCGATGTGCA
ATCCGAATCGCCTGCATCTTTGGAATGCAGCTGGAACGAGATGCCTATGTTCAGGCTCTTGCTCGCTTCT
CCCTACTCACAGCCAGCTCCAGCATCACAGAAATGAAGCAGAAAAACATCGACACCATTAAGACGCTTAT
CACAGTGGCTCACACCGATGGCAACTACCTTGGGAATTCCTGGCATGAGATCTTGAAATGCATCAGCCAG
CTGGAGCTCGCTCAGCTGATAGGAACCGGTGTGAAGACGCGCTACCTGTCTGGATCTGGGCGTGAAAGAG
AAGGGAGCCTGAAGGGCCACACATTGGCAGGAGAAGAGTTCATGGGCCTTGGCCTCGGTAATTTGGTGAG
TGGCGGAGTGGATAAAAGACAGATGGCCAGCTTCCAAGAATCGGTTGGTGAGACCAGCTCGCAGAGTGTG
GTTGTAGCTGTGGACAGGATTTTTACTGGGTCTACCAGACTGGATGGAAATGCAATAGTTGACTTTGTCC
GCTGGCTGTGTGCTGTGTCCATGGATGAACTGGCTTCCCCCCACCATCCTCGCATGTTCAGCTTGCAGAA
GATTGTGGAGATATCATACTACAACATGAATCGGATCCGACTACAGTGGTCTCGAATATGGCATGTGATT
GGAGATCACTTCAATAAGGTTGGCTGCAACCCTAATGAAGATGTGGCTATCTTTGCTGTTGACTCATTAA
GGCAACTCTCCATGAAGTTTCTTGAGAAGGGTGAATTAGCCAACTTCCGTTTCCAGAAAGATTTTCTGAG
GCCCTTTGAGCATATTATGAAGAAAAACAGGTCTCCCACCATCCGGGACATGGCGATCCGCTGCATTGCC
CAGATGGTGAACTCCCAGGCGGCCAACATCCGCTCAGGCTGGAAGAACATCTTTGCCGTGTTCCACCAGG
CAGCCTCTGATCATGATGGGAACATTGTGGAGCTGGCCTTCCAGACCACTTGCCACATTGTCACAACTAT
TTTCCAGCACCATTTTCCTGCAGCCATCGATTCCTTTCAGGATGCTGTGAAGTGCTTATCAGAGTTCGCC
TGCAACGCCGCTTTCCCTGACACGAGCATGGAAGCGATTCGGCTCATCCGCTTCTGTGGCAAATACGTCT
CTGAGAGGCCTCGGGTGCTACAAGAATACACAAGTGATGACATGAATGTAGCTCCTGGTGACAGAGTCTG
GGTCCGAGGCTGGTTCCCCATCTTATTCGAACTCTCCTGCATCATTAATAGATGCAAGTTAGATGTACGA
ACAAGGGGACTCACAGTCATGTTTGAGATCATGAAGAGCTATGGCCACACCTTTGAAAAGCACTGGTGGC
AGGACCTGTTCAGAATCGTGTTTCGGATTTTTGACAATATGAAACTCCCTGAGCAACTGTCAGAGAAATC
TGAGTGGATGACAACAACCTGCAATCACGCACTTTATGCTATTTGTGATGTTTTTACCCAGTTTTATGAA
GCTTTGAATGAAGTTCTTCTTTCTGATGTATTTGCACAATTGCAGTGGTGTGTCAAACAAGATAATGAAC
AGTTGGCGCGATCAGGTACAAATTGCTTAGAAAACTTAGTAATATCCAATGGAGAGAAATTCAGTCCTGA
AGTCTGGGATGAAACCTGCAACTGTATGTTGGATATTTTCAAAACAACCATCCCACATGTTTTGCTGACA
TGGAGACCTGTAGGAATGGAGGAAGATTCATCAGAAAAGCATTTGGATGTGGATCTGGACCGCCAGTCTT
TAAGCAGCATAGATAAAAATCCCTCTGAGAGGGGACAGAGCCAGCTCTCTAACCCAACAGATGACAGCTG
GAAGGGTAGACCATACGCAAATCAGAAACTGTTTGCCAGCCTCCTCATCAAGTGTGTGGTCCAGTTGGAA
TTGATACAGACCATTGACAACATTGTGTTCTACCCTGCGACGAGCAAAAAGGAGGATGCAGAGCACATGG
TTGCCGCCCAGCAAGACACGCTGGATGCAGATATCCACATAGAGACGGAGGATCAGGGCATGTATAAGTA
CATGTCTTCCCAGCACCTCTTCAAGCTGTTGGACTGTTTGCAGGAATCCCATTCATTCTCAAAGGCCTTC
AACTCCAATTACGAGCAGCGGACTGTCCTGTGGCGAGCAGGTTTTAAGGGCAAGTCTAAACCCAATCTTC
TAAAACAAGAAACCAGCAGCCTGGCCTGTTGTTTGAGGATCCTGTTTCGAATGTATGTTGATGAGAACCG
CAGGGATTCCTGGGAAGAAATACAGCAGAGACTTTTAACTGTTTGCAGTGAAGCTCTTGCCTATTTCATC
ACTGTGAATTCTGAGAGCCATCGGGAGGCCTGGACAAGTCTCTTGTTGTTACTTCTAACTAAAACCCTTA
AGATAAATGATGAAAAGTTCAAAGCACATGCTTCAATGTACTACCCCTACTTGTGTGAAATTATGCAGTT
TGACCTGATCCCTGAGCTCCGAGCAGTTCTGCGGAAGTTCTTCCTACGGATAGGTGTTGTGTATAAGATA
TGGATACCAGAAGAGCCATCACAGGTACCAGCAGCACTGTCACCAGTGTGGTAGCCCTGGCTGCCCAGGC
CAGTGCTGCAGCTCTGCAGAATGTTCAGCATGCCATTTCTGACTGGCACATCTCGTGAAGTTTCATAGAA
ACAAGGAGTTGGCATCTTGGATCTCAGAATGGCCTGGAAACGGATGGCCTCTACGCTGTTCCATCACAGT
CTCCAACTAAGGCTTATGGTATTTCATTAAACTGTTGCATACCCAGTTAGCACAGTAGGTGGGGAGTCTG
CTTCATTTCTATCATTCCATTTTTCTGATTAAACTGTCAAATCTGTCATTGCATATGCCATCGTTTTCTA
GCAAAATCCCATGATTGGCTATAAACGTTTTGTAAGAAGTCACTCTCCTTGAAAATACTGAACATAGCTG
TATAGGTTTGTGATTATTAGAGAATATGTTAATAAAACTTCTTGTAACGGCTAACTGCCACCTAAAATAA
AAAAAAAAAAAAAAAACGTTTGCGGCCGCACTCGAGATATCTAGACCCAGCTTTCTTGTACAAAGTTGGC
ATTATAAGAAAGCATTGCTTATCAATTTGTTGCAACGAACAGGTCACTATCAGTCAAAATAAAATCATTA
TTTGCCATCCAGCTGCAGCTCTGGCCCGTGTCTCAAAATCTCTGATGTTACATTGCACAAGATAAAAATA
TATCATCATGAACAATAAAACTGTCTGCTTACATAAACAGTAATACAAGGGGTGTTATGAGCCATATTCA
ACGGGAAACGTCGAGGCCGCGATTAAATTCCAACATGGATGCTGATTTATATGGGTATAAATGGGCTCGC
GATAATGTCGGGCAATCAGGTGCGACAATCTATCGCTTGTATGGGAAGCCCGATGCGCCAGAGTTGTTTC
TGAAACATGGCAAAGGTAGCGTTGCCAATGATGTTACAGATGAGATGGTCAGACTAAACTGGCTGACGGA
ATTTATGCCTCTTCCGACCATCAAGCATTTTATCCGTACTCCTGATGATGCATGGTTACTCACCACTGCG
ATCCCCGGAAAAACAGCATTCCAGGTATTAGAAGAATATCCTGATTCAGGTGAAAATATTGTTGATGCGC
TGGCAGTGTTCCTGCGCCGGTTGCATTCGATTCCTGTTTGTAATTGTCCTTTTAACAGCGATCGCGTATT
TCGTCTCGCTCAGGCGCAATCACGAATGAATAACGGTTTGGTTGATGCGAGTGATTTTGATGACGAGCGT
AATGGCTGGCCTGTTGAACAAGTCTGGAAAGAAATGCATAAACTTTTGCCATTCTCACCGGATTCAGTCG
TCACTCATGGTGATTTCTCACTTGATAACCTTATTTTTGACGAGGGGAAATTAATAGGTTGTATTGATGT
TGGACGAGTCGGAATCGCAGACCGATACCAGGATCTTGCCATCCTATGGAACTGCCTCGGTGAGTTTTCT
CCTTCATTACAGAAACGGCTTTTTCAAAAATATGGTATTGATAATCCTGATATGAATAAATTGCAGTTTC
ATTTGATGCTCGATGAGTTTTTCTAATCAGAATTGGTTAATTGGTTGTAACATTATTCAGATTGGGCCCC
GTTCCACTGAGCGTCAGACCCCGTAGAAAAGATCAAAGGATCTTCTTGAGATCCTTTTTTTCTGCGCGTA
ATCTGCTGCTTGCAAACAAAAAAACCACCGCTACCAGCGGTGGTTTGTTTGCCGGATCAAGAGCTACCAA
CTCTTTTTCCGAAGGTAACTGGCTTCAGCAGAGCGCAGATACCAAATACTGTTCTTCTAGTGTAGCCGTA
GTTAGGCCACCACTTCAAGAACTCTGTAGCACCGCCTACATACCTCGCTCTGCTAATCCTGTTACCAGTG
GCTGCTGCCAGTGGCGATAAGTCGTGTCTTACCGGGTTGGACTCAAGACGATAGTTACCGGATAAGGCGC
AGCGGTCGGGCTGAACGGGGGGTTCGTGCACACAGCCCAGCTTGGAGCGAACGACCTACACCGAACTGAG
ATACCTACAGCGTGAGCTATGAGAAAGCGCCACGCTTCCCGAAGGGAGAAAGGCGGACAGGTATCCGGTA
AGCGGCAGGGTCGGAACAGGAGAGCGCACGAGGGAGCTTCCAGGGGGAAACGCCTGGTATCTTTATAGTC
CTGTCGGGTTTCGCCACCTCTGACTTGAGCGTCGATTTTTGTGATGCTCGTCAGGGGGGCGGAGCCTATG
GAAAAACGCCAGCAACGCGGCCTTTTTACGGTTCCTGGCCTTTTGCTGGCCTTTTGCTCACATGTTCTTT
CCTGCGTTATCCCCTGA
Features (pLannotate 1.2.2; 11 found; start..end, strand, type, name):
      1..25      +  rep_origin     RSF ori (fragment): Plasmids containing the RSF 1030 origin of replication can be propagated in E. coli cells that contain additional plasmids with compatible origins.
     85..128     -  terminator     rrnB T1 terminator: Escherichia coli rrnB; transcription terminator T1 from the E. coli rrnB gene
    260..287     +  terminator     rrnB T2 terminator: transcription terminator T2 from the E. coli rrnB gene
    337..436     +  protein_bind   attL1: mutant version of attL; recombination site for the Gateway® LR reaction LR Clonase™
    511..3012    +  CDS            ARFGEF2 (fragment): BIG2_HUMAN - Also known as ARFGEP2, BIG2. Experimental evidence at protein level: Swiss-Prot protein existence level 1. Promotes guanine-nucleotide exchange on ARF1 and ARF3 and to a lower extent on ARF5 and ARF6. Promotes the activation of ARF1/ARF5/ARF6 through replacement of GDP with GTP. Involved in the regulation of Golgi vesicular transport. Required for the integrity of the endosomal compartment. Involved in trafficking from the trans-Golgi network (TGN) to endosomes and is required for membrane association of the AP-1 complex and GGA1. Seems to be involved in recycling of the transferr
   3163..4140    -  CDS            insH10 (sequence withheld): INH10_ECOLI - Protein inferred from homology: Swiss-Prot protein existence level 3. Involved in the transposition of the insertion sequence IS5. From Escherichia coli (strain K12).
   4139..4213    +  CDS            yghO (fragment) (sequence partly withheld): YGHO_ECOLI - Experimental evidence at transcript level: Swiss-Prot protein existence level 2. From Escherichia coli (strain K12).
   4209..7061    +  CDS            ARFGEF2 (fragment): BIG2_HUMAN - Also known as ARFGEP2, BIG2. Experimental evidence at protein level: Swiss-Prot protein existence level 1. Promotes guanine-nucleotide exchange on ARF1 and ARF3 and to a lower extent on ARF5 and ARF6. Promotes the activation of ARF1/ARF5/ARF6 through replacement of GDP with GTP. Involved in the regulation of Golgi vesicular transport. Required for the integrity of the endosomal compartment. Involved in trafficking from the trans-Golgi network (TGN) to endosomes and is required for membrane association of the AP-1 complex and GGA1. Seems to be involved in recycling of the transferr
   7545..7644    -  protein_bind   attL2: mutant version of attL; recombination site for the Gateway® LR reaction LR Clonase™
   7767..8576    +  CDS            KanR: aminoglycoside phosphotransferase; aph(3')-Ia; confers resistance to kanamycin in bacteria or G418 (Geneticin®) in eukaryotes
   8666..9254    +  rep_origin     ori: high-copy-number ColE1/pMB1/pBR322/pUC origin of replication
