[The description below was written by a language model from this plasmid's Addgene catalogue record and pLannotate feature annotations shown in this document.]
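Description:
pENTR/HA-hBIG2 is a Gateway entry clone built on the pENTR3C backbone that carries human BIG2 (gene symbol ARFGEF2) with an N-terminal HA epitope tag. BIG2 is a guanine-nucleotide exchange factor that activates ARF-family small GTPases and acts in Golgi, trans-Golgi network and endosomal membrane trafficking. The plasmid is propagated in E. coli through a high-copy ColE1/pUC-type origin and selected with kanamycin (KanR, an aminoglycoside phosphotransferase). The rrnB T1 and T2 terminators upstream of the cassette shield the insert from read-through transcription. As is usual for an entry vector, no promoter for expressing the insert is annotated. The coding region lies between attL1 and attL2, so an LR Clonase reaction can move HA-BIG2 into any attR-containing destination vector, which then supplies the promoter and host-specific elements. According to the record, the insert was assembled from two restriction fragments, SalI/BglI and BglI/NotI.

The feature table for the 9,337 nt sequenced record does not show one continuous ARFGEF2 reading frame. It shows two ARFGEF2 fragments separated by roughly a kilobase of E. coli-derived sequence, annotated as an IS5 transposase gene (insH10, reverse strand) and a short yghO fragment. This pattern suggests that a bacterial IS5 insertion element interrupted the BIG2 coding sequence in the sequenced isolate. Such an event would fit the depositor's comment that BIG1 and BIG2 plasmids impair bacterial growth and give slow, small colonies, although the catalogue entry does not mention an insertion. Users should confirm that the insert is intact before recombination. The HA tag is recorded in the catalogue fields but is not annotated separately in the feature table.
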