Addgene plasmid #226252: pENTR/HA-hBIG2
Purpose: Entry plasmid of N-terminally HA-tagged hBIG2 for Gateway system
Depositing lab: Hye-Won Shin. Depositing organization: Kyoto University, Graduate School of Pharmaceutical Sciences.
Backbone
  Vector backbone: pENTR3C
  Vector type: Entry Vector
Growth in bacteria
  Bacterial resistance: Kanamycin, 50 μg/mL
  Growth temperature: 37°C
  Growth strain: DH5alpha
  Copy number: Unknown
Gene/Insert
  Gene/Insert name: BIG2
  Species: H. sapiens (human)
  Entrez Gene: ARFGEF2 (a.k.a. BIG2, PVNH2, dJ1164I10.1)
  Tag / fusion protein: HA (N terminal on insert)
  Cloning method: Restriction Enzyme; 5′ cloning site SalI/BglI fragment (not destroyed); 3′ cloning site BglI/NotI fragment (not destroyed)
  Sequencing primers: 5′ gttagttacttaagctcgggc; 3′ gattttgagacacgggccag
Terms and licenses: Academic/Nonprofit Terms; Industry Terms: Not Available to Industry
Depositor comments: How to amplify BIG1 and BIG2 plasmids: 1. Plasmids containing BIG1 and BIG2 appear to be detrimental to bacterial growth. After transformation, an extended incubation time is required to obtain colonies in comparison to usual transformed bacteria. Additionally, the colonies are smaller than usual ones. Therefore, take small colonies for liquid culture. (We were usually using DH5a for transformation.) 2. Mini-prep: For 3~5 mL liquid culture from a single colony, use very fresh colonies; otherwise plasmid yields may be significantly reduced. 3. Maxi-prep (Large scale prep): Do not make a preculture from a single colony for large scale culture. I recommend directly inoculating all transformed bacteria into the large scale culture (200 mL ~ of ampicillin containing medium), after transformation and recovery culture. This helps a lot to get enough plasmids.
How to cite: pENTR/HA-hBIG2 was a gift from Hye-Won Shin (Addgene plasmid # 226252 ; http://n2t.net/addgene:226252 ; RRID:Addgene_226252)
